>Addgene plasmid #44198 | BC-deltaSTP-GPR56 | depositor full sequence | sequence record 60050 | BC-deltaSTP-GPR56 sequence 9224 bps
TGAAAGACCCCACCTGTAGGTTTGGCAAGCTAGCTTAAGTAACGCCATTTTGCAAGGCATGGAAAATACA
TAACTGAGAATAGAGAAGTTCAGATCAAGGTTAGGAACAGAGAGACAGCAGAATATGGGCCAAACAGGAT
ATCTGTGGTAAGCAGTTCCTGCCCCGGCTCAGGGCCAAGAACAGATGGTCCCCAGATGCGGTCCCGCCCT
CAGCAGTTTCTAGAGAACCATCAGATGTTTCCAGGGTGCCCCAAGGACCTGAAAATGACCCTGTGCCTTA
TTTGAACTAACCAATCAGTTCGCTTCTCGCTTCTGTTCGCGCGCTTCTGCTCCCCGAGCTCAATAAAAGA
GCCCACAACCCCTCACTCGGCGCGCCAGTCCTCCGATAGACTGCGTCGCCCGGGTACCCGTATTCCCAAT
AAAGCCTCTTGCTGTTTGCATCCGAATCGTGGACTCGCTGATCCTTGGGAGGGTCTCCTCAGATTGATTG
ACTGCCCACCTCGGGGGTCTTTCATTTGGAGGTTCCACCGAGATTTGGAGACCCCTGCCTAGGGACCACC
GACCCCCCCGCCGGGAGGTAAGCTGGCCAGCGGTCGTTTCGTGTCTGTCTCTGTCTTTGTGCGTGTTTGT
GCCGGCATCTAATGTTTGCGCCTGCGTCTGTACTAGTTAGCTAACTAGCTCTGTATCTGGCGGACCCGTG
GTGGAACTGACGAGTTCTGAACACCCGGCCGCAACCCTGGGAGACGTCCCAGGGACTTTGGGGGCCGTTT
TTGTGGCCCGACCTGAGGAAGGGAGTCGATGTGGAATCCGACCCCGTCAGGATATGTGGTTCTGGTAGGA
GACGAGAACCTAAAACAGTTCCCGCCTCCGTCTGAATTTTTGCTTTCGGTTTGGAACCGAAGCCGCGCGT
CTTGTCTGCTGCAGCGCTGCAGCATCGTTCTGTGTTGTCTCTGTCTGACTGTGTTTCTGTATTTGTCTGA
AAATTAGGGCCAGACTGTTACCACTCCCTTAAGTTTGACCTTAGGTCACTGGAAAGATGTCGAGCGGATC
GCTCACAACCAGTCGGTAGATGTCAAGAAGAGACGTTGGGTTACCTTCTGCTCTGCAGAATGGCCAACCT
TTAACGTCGGATGGCCGCGAGACGGCACCTTTAACCGAGACCTCATCACCCAGGTTAAGATCAAGGTCTT
TTCACCTGGCCCGCATGGACACCCAGACCAGGTCCCCTACATCGTGACCTGGGAAGCCTTGGCTTTTGAC
CCCCCTCCCTGGGTCAAGCCCTTTGTACACCCTAAGCCTCCGCCTCCTCTTCCTCCATCCGCCCCGTCTC
TCCCCCTTGAACCTCCTCGTTCGACCCCGCCTCGATCCTCCCTTTATCCAGCCCTCACTCCTTCTCTAGG
CGCCGGAATTAGATCTACCGGTAAGAGTGACTCCGTCGGAGGAAAATGACTCCCCAGTCGCTGCTGCAGA
CGACACTGTTCCTGCTGAGTCTGCTCTTCCTGGTCCAAGGTGCCCACGGCAGGGGCCACAGGGAAGACTT
TCGCTTCTGCAGCCAGCGGAACCAGACACACAGGAGCAGCCTCCACTACAAACCCACACCAGACCTGCGC
ATCTCCATCGAGAACTCCGAAGAGGCCCTCACAGTCCATGCCCCTTTCCCTGCAGCCCACCCTGCTTCCC
GATCCTTCCCTGACCCCAGGGGCCTCTACCACTTCTGCCTCTACTGGAACCGACATGCTGGGAGATTACA
TCTTCTCTATGGCAAGGAGCTCAAAAGGGACCTCCAGCTGCTCAGCCAGTTCCTGAAGCATCCCCAGAAG
GCCTCAAGGAGGCCCTCGGCTGCCCCCGCCAGCCAGCAGTTGCAGAGCCTGGAGTCGAAACTGACCTCTG
TGAGATTCATGGGGGACATGGTGTCCTTCGAGGAGGACCGGATCAACGCCACGGTGTGGAAGCTCCAGCC
CACAGCCGGCCTCCAGGACCTGCACATCCACTCCCGGCAGGAGGAGGAGCAGAGCGAGATCATGGAGTAC
TCGGTGCTGCTGCCTCGAACACTCTTCCAGAGGACGAAAGGCCGGAGCGGGGAGGCTGAGAAGAGACTCC
TCCTGGTGGACTTCAGCAGCCAAGCCCTGTTCCAGGACAAGAATTCCAGCCAAGTCCTGGGTGAGAAGGT
CTTGGGGATTGTGGTACAGAACACCAAAGTAGCCAACCTCACGGAGCCCGTGGTGCTCACCTTCCAGCAC
CAGCTACAGCCGAAGAATGTGACTCTGCAATGTGTGTTCTGGGTTGAAGACCCCACATTGAGCAGCCCGG
GGCATTGGAGCAGTGCTGGGTGTGAGACCGTCAGGAGAGAAACCCAAACATCCTGCTTCTGCAACCACTT
GACCTACTTTGCAGTGCTGATGGTCTCCTCGGTGGAGGTGGACGCCGTGCACAAGCACTACCTGAGCCTC
CTCTCCTACGTGGGCTGTGTCGTCTCTGCCCTGGCCTGCCTTGTCACCATTGCCGCCTACCTCTGCTCCA
GGGTGCCCCTGCCGTGCAGGAGGAAACCTCGGGACTACACCATCAAGGTGCACATGAACCTGCTGCTGGC
CGTCTTCCTGCTGGACACGAGCTTCCTGCTCAGCGAGCCGGTGGCCCTGACAGGCTCTGAGGCTGGCTGC
CGAGCCAGTGCCATCTTCCTGCACTTCTCCCTGCTCACCTGCCTTTCCTGGATGGGCCTCGAGGGGTACA
ACCTCTACCGACTCGTGGTGGAGGTCTTTGGCACCTATGTCCCTGGCTACCTACTCAAGCTGAGCGCCAT
GGGCTGGGGCTTCCCCATCTTTCTGGTGACGCTGGTGGCCCTGGTGGATGTGGACAACTATGGCCCCATC
ATCTTGGCTGTGCATAGGACTCCAGAGGGCGTCATCTACCCTTCCATGTGCTGGATCCGGGACTCCCTGG
TCAGCTACATCACCAACCTGGGCCTCTTCAGCCTGGTGTTTCTGTTCAACATGGCCATGCTAGCCACCAT
GGTGGTGCAGATCCTGCGGCTGCGCCCCCACACCCAAAAGTGGTCACATGTGCTGACACTGCTGGGCCTC
AGCCTGGTCCTTGGCCTGCCCTGGGCCTTGATCTTCTTCTCCTTTGCTTCTGGCACCTTCCAGCTTGTCG
TCCTCTACCTTTTCAGCATCATCACCTCCTTCCAAGGCTTCCTCATCTTCATCTGGTACTGGTCCATGCG
GCTGCAGGCCCGGGGTGGCCCCTCCCCTCTGAAGAGCAACTCAGACAGCGCCAGGCTCCCCATCAGCTCG
GGCAGCACCTCGTCCAGCCGCATCTAGAAGGGCGAATTCTGCAGATATCCATCACACTGGCGGCCGCAGC
ACAGTGGTCGAAATTCTGGCGAAAGGGGGATGTGCTGCAAGGCGATTAAGTTGGGTAACGCCAGGGTTTT
CCCAGTCACGACGTTGTAAAACGACGGCCAGTGAATTGTAATACGACTCACTATAGGGCGAATTAATTCC
GGTTATTTTCCACCATATTGCCGTCTTTTGGCAATGTGAGGGCCCGGAAACCTGGCCCTGTCTTCTTGAC
GAGCATTCCTAGGGGTCTTTCCCCTCTCGCCAAAGGAATGCAAGGTCTGTTGAATGTCGTGAAGGAAGCA
GTTCCTCTGGAAGCTTCTTGAAGACAAACAACGTCTGTAGCGACCCTTTGCAGGCAGCGGAACCCCCCAC
CTGGCGACAGGTGCCTCTGCGGCCAAAAGCCACGTGTATAAGATACACCTGCAAAGGCGGCACAACCCCA
GTGCCACGTTGTGAGTTGGATAGTTGTGGAAAGAGTCAAATGGCTCTCCTCAAGCGTATTCAACAAGGGG
CTGAAGGATGCCCAGAAGGTACCCCATTGTATGGGATCTGATCTGGGGCCTCGGTGCACATGCTTTACAT
GTGTTTAGTCGAGGTTAAAAAACGTCTAGGCCCCCCGAACCACGGGGACGTGGTTTTCCTTTGAAAAACA
CGATGATAATATGGCCACCACCCATATGAAAGAAACCGCTGCTGCTAAAATGACCGAGTACAAGCCCACG
GTGCGCCTCGCCACCCGCGACGACGTCCCCAGGGCCGTACGCACCCTCGCCGCCGCGTTCGCCGACTACC
CCGCCACGCGCCACACCGTCGATCCGGACCGCCACATCGAGCGGGTCACCGAGCTGCAAGAACTCTTCCT
CACGCGCGTCGGGCTCGACATCGGCAAGGTGTGGGTCGCGGACGACGGCGCCGCGGTGGCGGTCTGGACC
ACGCCGGAGAGCGTCGAAGCGGGGGCGGTGTTCGCCGAGATCGGCCCGCGCATGGCCGAGTTGAGCGGTT
CCCGGCTGGCCGCGCAGCAACAGATGGAAGGCCTCCTGGCGCCGCACCGGCCCAAGGAGCCCGCGTGGTT
CCTGGCCACCGTCGGCGTCTCGCCCGACCACCAGGGCAAGGGTCTGGGCAGCGCCGTCGTGCTCCCCGGA
GTGGAGGCGGCCGAGCGCGCCGGGGTGCCCGCCTTCCTGGAGACCTCCGCGCCCCGCAACCTCCCCTTCT
ACGAGCGGCTCGGCTTCACCGTCACCGCCGACGTCGAGGTGCCCGAAGGACCGCGCACCTGGTGCATGAC
CCGCAAGCCCGGTGCCTGGTCGACAAGCATGGGGTAAAGTACTGTTCTCATCACATCATATCAAGGTTAT
ATACCATCAATATTGCCACAGATGTTACTTAGCCTTTTAATATTTCTCTAATTTAGTGTATATGCAATGA
TAGTTCTCTGATTTCTGAGATTGAGTTTCTCATGTGTAATGATTATTTAGAGTTTCTCTTTCATCTGTTC
AAATTTTTGTCTAGTTTTATTTTTTACTGATTTGTAAGACTTCTTTTTATAATCTGCATATTACAATTCT
CTTTACTGGGGTGTTGCAAATATTTTCTGTCATTCTATGGCCTGACTTTTCTTAATGGTTTTTTAATTTT
AAAAATAAGTCTTAATATTCATGCAATCTAATTAACAATCTTTTCTTTGTGGTTAGGACTTTGAGTCATA
AGAAATTTTTCTCTACACTGAAGTCATGATGGCATGCTTCTATATTATTTTCTAAAAGATTTAAAGTTTT
GCCTTCTCCATTTAGACTTATAATTCACTGGAATTTTTTTGTGTGTATGGTATGACATATGGGTTCCCTT
TTATTTTTTACATATAAATATATTTCCCTGTTTTTCTAAAAAAGAAAAAGATCATCATTTTCCCATTGTA
AAATGCCATATTTTTTTCATAGGTCACTTACATATATCAATGGGTCTGTTTCTGAGCTCTACTCTATTTT
ATCAGCCTCACTGTCTATCCCCACACATCTCATGCTTTGCTCTAAATCTTGATATTTAGTGGAACATTCT
TTCCCATTTTGTTCTACAAGAATATTTTTGTTATTGTCTTTTGGGCTTCTATATACATTTTAGAATGAGG
TTGGCAAGTTCTCGACCTGCAGCCAAGCTTATCGATAAAATAAAAGATTTTATTTAGTCTCCAGAAAAAG
GGGGGAATGAAAGACCCCACCTGTAGGTTTGGCAAGCTAGCTTAAGTAACGCCATTTTGCAAGGCATGGA
AAATACATAACTGAGAATAGAGAAGTTCAGATCAAGGTTAGGAACAGAGAGACAGCAGAATATGGGCCAA
ACAGGATATCTGTGGTAAGCAGTTCCTGCCCCGGCTCAGGGCCAAGAACAGATGGTCCCCAGATGCGGTC
CCGCCCTCAGCAGTTTCTAGAGAACCATCAGATGTTTCCAGGGTGCCCCAAGGACCTGAAAATGACCCTG
TGCCTTATTTGAACTAACCAATCAGTTCGCTTCTCGCTTCTGTTCGCGCGCTTCTGCTCCCCGAGCTCAA
TAAAAGAGCCCACAACCCCTCACTCGGCGCGCCAGTCCTCCGATAGACTGCGTCGCCCGGGTACCCGTGT
ATCCAATAAACCCTCTTGCAGTTGCATCCGACTTGTGGTCTCGCTGTTCCTTGGGAGGGTCTCCTCTGAG
TGATTGACTACCCGTCAGCGGGGGTCTTTCATGGGTAACAGTTTCTTGAAGTTGGAGAACAACATTCTGA
GGGTAGGAGTCGAATATTAAGTAATCCTGACTCAATTAGCCACTGTTTTGAATCCACATACTCCAATACT
CCTGAAATAGTTCATTATGGACAGCGCAGAAGAGCTGGGGAGAATTAATTCGTAATCATGGTCATAGCTG
TTTCCTGTGTGAAATTGTTATCCGCTCACAATTCCACACAACATACGAGCCGGAAGCATAAAGTGTAAAG
CCTGGGGTGCCTAATGAGTGAGCTAACTCACATTAATTGCGTTGCGCTCACTGCCCGCTTTCCAGTCGGG
AAACCTGTCGTGCCAGCTGCATTAATGAATCGGCCAACGCGCGGGGAGAGGCGGTTTGCGTATTGGGCGC
TCTTCCGCTTCCTCGCTCACTGACTCGCTGCGCTCGGTCGTTCGGCTGCGGCGAGCGGTATCAGCTCACT
CAAAGGCGGTAATACGGTTATCCACAGAATCAGGGGATAACGCAGGAAAGAACATGTGAGCAAAAGGCCA
GCAAAAGGCCAGGAACCGTAAAAAGGCCGCGTTGCTGGCGTTTTTCCATAGGCTCCGCCCCCCTGACGAG
CATCACAAAAATCGACGCTCAAGTCAGAGGTGGCGAAACCCGACAGGACTATAAAGATACCAGGCGTTTC
CCCCTGGAAGCTCCCTCGTGCGCTCTCCTGTTCCGACCCTGCCGCTTACCGGATACCTGTCCGCCTTTCT
CCCTTCGGGAAGCGTGGCGCTTTCTCATAGCTCACGCTGTAGGTATCTCAGTTCGGTGTAGGTCGTTCGC
TCCAAGCTGGGCTGTGTGCACGAACCCCCCGTTCAGCCCGACCGCTGCGCCTTATCCGGTAACTATCGTC
TTGAGTCCAACCCGGTAAGACACGACTTATCGCCACTGGCAGCAGCCACTGGTAACAGGATTAGCAGAGC
GAGGTATGTAGGCGGTGCTACAGAGTTCTTGAAGTGGTGGCCTAACTACGGCTACACTAGAAGGACAGTA
TTTGGTATCTGCGCTCTGCTGAAGCCAGTTACCTTCGGAAAAAGAGTTGGTAGCTCTTGATCCGGCAAAC
AAACCACCGCTGGTAGCGGTGGTTTTTTTGTTTGCAAGCAGCAGATTACGCGCAGAAAAAAAGGATCTCA
AGAAGATCCTTTGATCTTTTCTACGGGGTCTGACGCTCAGTGGAACGAAAACTCACGTTAAGGGATTTTG
GTCATGAGATTATCAAAAAGGATCTTCACCTAGATCCTTTTAAATTAAAAATGAAGTTTTAAATCAATCT
AAAGTATATATGAGTAAACTTGGTCTGACAGTTACCAATGCTTAATCAGTGAGGCACCTATCTCAGCGAT
CTGTCTATTTCGTTCATCCATAGTTGCCTGACTCCCCGTCGTGTAGATAACTACGATACGGGAGGGCTTA
CCATCTGGCCCCAGTGCTGCAATGATACCGCGAGACCCACGCTCACCGGCTCCAGATTTATCAGCAATAA
ACCAGCCAGCCGGAAGGGCCGAGCGCAGAAGTGGTCCTGCAACTTTATCCGCCTCCATCCAGTCTATTAA
TTGTTGCCGGGAAGCTAGAGTAAGTAGTTCGCCAGTTAATAGTTTGCGCAACGTTGTTGCCATTGCTACA
GGCATCGTGGTGTCACGCTCGTCGTTTGGTATGGCTTCATTCAGCTCCGGTTCCCAACGATCAAGGCGAG
TTACATGATCCCCCATGTTGTGCAAAAAAGCGGTTAGCTCCTTCGGTCCTCCGATCGTTGTCAGAAGTAA
GTTGGCCGCAGTGTTATCACTCATGGTTATGGCAGCACTGCATAATTCTCTTACTGTCATGCCATCCGTA
AGATGCTTTTCTGTGACTGGTGAGTACTCAACCAAGTCATTCTGAGAATAGTGTATGCGGCGACCGAGTT
GCTCTTGCCCGGCGTCAATACGGGATAATACCGCGCCACATAGCAGAACTTTAAAAGTGCTCATCATTGG
AAAACGTTCTTCGGGGCGAAAACTCTCAAGGATCTTACCGCTGTTGAGATCCAGTTCGATGTAACCCACT
CGTGCACCCAACTGATCTTCAGCATCTTTTACTTTCACCAGCGTTTCTGGGTGAGCAAAAACAGGAAGGC
AAAATGCCGCAAAAAAGGGAATAAGGGCGACACGGAAATGTTGAATACTCATACTCTTCCTTTTTCAATA
TTATTGAAGCATTTATCAGGGTTATTGTCTCATGAGCGGATACATATTTGAATGTATTTAGAAAAATAAA
CAAATAGGGGTTCCGCGCACATTTCCCCGAAAAGTGCCACCTGACGTCTAAGAAACCATTATTATCATGA
CATTAACCTATAAAAATAGGCGTATCACGAGGCCCTTTCGTCTCGCGCGTTTCGGTGATGACGGTGAAAA
CCTCTGACACATGCAGCTCCCGGAGACGGTCACAGCTTGTCTGTAAGCGGATGCCGGGAGCAGACAAGCC
CGTCAGGGCGCGTCAGCGGGTGTTGGCGGGTGTCGGGGCTGGCTTAACTATGCGGCATCAGAGCAGATTG
TACTGAGAGTGCACCATATGCGGTGTGAAATACCGCACAGATGCGTAAGGAGAAAATACCGCATCAGGCG
CCATTCGCCATTCAGGCTGCGCAACTGTTGGGAAGGGCGATCGGTGCGGGCCTCTTCGCTATTACGCCAG
CTGGCGAAAGGGGGATGTGCTGCAAGGCGATTAAGTTGGGTAACGCCAGGGTTTTCCCAGTCACGACGTT
GTAAAACGACGGCGCAAGGAAGCAGCCCAGTAGTAGGTTGAGGCCGTTGAGCACCGCCGCCGCAAGGAAT
GGTGCATGCAAGGAGATGGCGCCCAACAGTCCCCCGGCCACGGGGCCTGCCACCATACCCACGCCGAAAC
AAGCGCTCATGAGCCCGAAGTGGCGAGCCCGATCTTCCCCATCGGTGATGTCGGCGATATAGGCGCCAGC
AACCGCACCTGTGGCGCCGGTGATGCCGGCCACGATGCGTCCGGCGTAGAGGCGATTAGTCCAATTTGTT
AAAGACAGGATATCAGTGGTCCAGGCTCTAGTTTTGACTCAACAATATCACCAGCTGAAGCCTATAGAGT
ACGAGCCATAGATAAAATAAAAGATTTTATTTAGTCTCCAGAAAAAGGGGGGAA
Features (pLannotate 1.2.2; 22 found; start..end, strand, type, name):
    580..921     +  misc_feature   MESV Ψ: packaging signal of murine embryonic stem cell virus
    988..1404    +  CDS            gag (truncated): truncated Moloney murine leukemia virus (MMLV) gag gene lacking the start codon
   1446..3314    +  CDS            ADGRG1 (fragment): AGRG1_HUMAN - Also known as GPR56, TM7LN4, TM7XN1. Experimental evidence at protein level: Swiss-Prot protein existence level 1. [ADGRG1 N-terminal fragment]: Plays a critical role in cancer progression by activating VEGFA production and angiogenesis through a signaling pathway mediated by PRKCA (PubMed:21724588). From Homo sapiens (Human).
   3376..3466    -  CDS            lacZα (fragment): LacZα fragment of β-galactosidase; lacZ fragment
   3469..3487    +  promoter       T7 promoter: promoter for bacteriophage T7 RNA polymerase
   3538..3999    +  misc_feature   IRES: internal ribosome entry site (IRES) of the encephalomyocarditis virus (EMCV)
   4019..4039    +  CDS            S-Tag (fragment): affinity and epitope tag derived from pancreatic ribonuclease A
   4040..4638    +  CDS            PuroR: puromycin N-acetyltransferase; pac from Streptomyces; confers resistance to puromycin
   5537..6052    +  LTR            3' LTR: 3' long terminal repeat from murine embryonic stem cell virus
   6245..6261    -  protein_bind   lac operator: The lac repressor binds to the lac operator to inhibit transcription in E. coli. This inhibition can be relieved by adding lactose or isopropyl-β-D-thiogalactopyranoside (IPTG). lac repressor encoded by lacI
   6269..6299    -  promoter       lac promoter: promoter for the E. coli lac operon
   6314..6335    -  protein_bind   CAP binding site: CAP binding activates transcription in the presence of cAMP. E. coli catabolite activator protein
   6348..6440    -  CDS            lacI (fragment): lac repressor; lacI; The lac repressor binds to the lac operator to inhibit transcription in E. coli. This inhibition can be relieved by adding lactose or isopropyl-β-D-thiogalactopyranoside (IPTG).
   6623..7211    -  rep_origin     ori: high-copy-number ColE1/pMB1/pBR322/pUC origin of replication
   7382..8242    -  CDS            AmpR: β-lactamase; bla; confers resistance to ampicillin, carbenicillin, and related antibiotics
   8243..8347    -  promoter       AmpR promoter: bla
   8442..8477    +  CDS            rop (fragment): Rop protein, which maintains plasmids at low copy number; rop
   8579..8678    +  misc_feature   bom (fragment): basis of mobility region from pBR322
   8684..8833    -  CDS            lacZα (fragment): LacZα fragment of β-galactosidase; lacZ fragment
   8837..9082    -  CDS            TcR (fragment): tetracycline efflux protein; tet; confers resistance to tetracycline
   9083..9181    +  CDS            env (fragment): murine leukemia virus gPr80 envelope polyprotein precursor; env; proteolytically cleaved into gp70SU and p15TM subunits
   9223..516     +  LTR            5' LTR (across the origin): 5' long terminal repeat from murine embryonic stem cell virus
