[The description below was written by a language model from this plasmid's Addgene catalogue record and pLannotate feature annotations shown in this document.]
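Description:
BC-deltaSTP-GPR56 is a roughly 9.2 kb gammaretroviral mammalian expression plasmid built on a backbone the depositor calls "Barcode" (manufacturer not recorded). The proviral portion has an MSCV-type layout. Murine embryonic stem cell virus 5′ and 3′ LTRs flank the MESV Ψ packaging signal and a truncated, start-codon-less MMLV gag segment, elements that together allow the transcript to be packaged into retroviral particles when the viral proteins are supplied in trans. In bacteria the plasmid is maintained through a high-copy ColE1/pUC-type origin and an ampicillin resistance gene. The short lacZα, lacI, rop, bom, TcR and env fragments in the annotation appear to be non-functional remnants of earlier cloning vectors.

The payload is an untagged human GPR56 (ADGRG1, an adhesion G protein-coupled receptor) cDNA carrying a deletion of amino acids 108–177, the "deltaSTP" mutation, cloned between AgeI and NotI sites. The catalogue lists the insert as about 2.3 kb, whereas the annotated ADGRG1 match spans about 1.9 kb, so the two figures do not coincide exactly. Expression is driven by the 5′ LTR. Downstream, an EMCV IRES links translation of puromycin N-acetyltransferase to the same transcript, so puromycin selection enriches for transduced cells that also express the receptor mutant. A T7 promoter lies between the insert and the IRES, and a short S-Tag fragment is annotated immediately upstream of PuroR.

The record does not state a specific application. The design suits stable retroviral delivery of this N-terminal deletion mutant into mammalian cells, for example to compare its behaviour with that of full-length GPR56.
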