Addgene plasmid #44198: BC-deltaSTP-GPR56
Depositing lab: Lei Xu. Depositing organization: University of Rochester Medical Center.
Backbone
  Vector backbone: Barcode
  Backbone manufacturer: unknown
  Backbone size w/o insert (bp): 7500
  Total vector size (bp): 9200
  Vector type: Mammalian Expression, Retroviral
  Selectable markers: Puromycin
Growth in bacteria
  Bacterial resistance: Ampicillin, 100 μg/mL
  Growth temperature: 37°C
  Growth strain: DH5alpha
  Copy number: Unknown
Gene/Insert
  Gene/Insert name: human deltaSTP-GPR56 (alt name: deltaSTP-GPR56)
  Species: H. sapiens (human)
  Insert size (bp): 2300
  Mutation: deletion of amino acids 108 - 177
  GenBank ID: NM_001145770.1 NM_001145771.1
  Entrez Gene: ADGRG1 (a.k.a. BFPP, BPPR, GPR56, TM7LN4, TM7XN1)
  Promoter: LTR
  Tag / fusion protein: none
  Cloning method: Restriction Enzyme; 5′ cloning site AgeI (not destroyed); 3′ cloning site NotI (not destroyed)
  Sequencing primers: 5′ n/a; 3′ n/a
Terms and licenses: Academic/Nonprofit Terms; Industry Terms: Not Available to Industry
How to cite: BC-deltaSTP-GPR56 was a gift from Lei Xu (Addgene plasmid # 44198 ; http://n2t.net/addgene:44198 ; RRID:Addgene_44198)
