>Addgene plasmid #44198 | BC-deltaSTP-GPR56 | addgene partial sequence | sequence record 63514 | pLXSN_5_primer
CAGCCCTCACTCCTTCTCTAGGCGCCGGAATTAGATCTACCGGTAAGAGTGACTCCGTCGGAGGAAAATG
ACTCCCCAGTCGCTGCTGCAGACGACACTGTTCCTGCTGAGTCTGCTCTTCCTGGTCCAAGGTGCCCACG
GCAGGGGCCACAGGGAAGACTTTCGCTTCTGCAGCCAGCGGAACCAGACACACAGGAGCAGCCTCCACTA
CAAACCCACACCAGACCTGCGCATCTCCATCGAGAACTCCGAAGAGGCCCTCACAGTCCATGCCCCTTTC
CCTGCAGCCCACCCTGCTTCCCGATCCTTCCCTGACCCCAGGGGCCTCTACCACTTCTGCCTCTACTGGA
ACCGACATGCTGGGAGATTACATCTTCTCTATGGCAAGGAGCTCAAAAGGGACCTCCAGCTGCTCAGCCA
GTTCCTGAAGCATCCCCAGAAGGCCTCAAGGAGGCCCTCGGCTGCCCCCGCCAGCCAGCAGTTGCAGAGC
CTGGAGTCGAAACTGACCTCTGTGAGATTCATGGGGGACATGGTGTCCTTCGAGGAGGACCGGATCAACG
CCACGGTGTGGAAGCTCCAGCCCACAGCCGGCCTCCAGGACCTGCACATCCACTCCCGGCAGGAGGAGGA
GCAGAGCGAGATCATGGAGTACTCGGTGCTGCTGCCTCGAACACTCTTCCAGAGGACGAAAGGCCGGAGC
GGGGAGGCTGAGAAGAGACTCCTCCTGGTGGACTTCAGCAGCCAAGCCCTGTTCCAGGACAAGAATTCCA
GCCAAGTCCTGGGTGAGAAGGTCTTGGGGATTGTGGTACAGAACACCAAAGTAGCCAACCTCACGGAGCC
CGTGGTGCTCACCTTCCAGCACCAGCTACAGCCGAAGAATGTGACTCTGCAATGTGTGTTCTGGGTTGAA
GACCCCACATTGA
